Addgene plasmid #76353: EPHB4 gRNA (BRDN0001148436)
Purpose: 3rd generation lentiviral gRNA plasmid targeting human EPHB4
Depositing lab: John Doench & David Root. Depositing organization: Broad Institute. Publication: Optimized sgRNA design to maximize activity and minimize off-target effects of CRISPR-Cas9. Doench JG, Fusi N, Sullender M, Hegde M, Vaimberg EW, Donovan KF, Smith I, Tothova Z, Wilen C, Orchard R, Virgin HW, Listgarten J, Root DE. Nat Biotechnol. 2016 Jan 18. doi: 10.1038/nbt.3437. PubMed 26780180.
Backbone
  Vector backbone: lentiGuide-Puro
  Backbone manufacturer: Zhang Lab (Addgene plasmid # 52963)
  Vector type: Mammalian Expression, Lentiviral, CRISPR
  Selectable markers: Puromycin
Growth in bacteria
  Bacterial resistance: Ampicillin, 100 μg/mL
  Growth temperature: 37°C
  Growth strain: DH5alpha
  Copy number: High Copy
Gene/Insert
  Gene/Insert name: EPHB4 (alt names: EPHB4; NM_004444.4)
  gRNA/shRNA sequence: GTGCCCGGAAGTACCCGACG
  Species: H. sapiens (human)
  Entrez Gene: EPHB4 (a.k.a. CMAVM2, HFASD, HTK, LMPHM7, MYK1, TYRO11)
  Promoter: hU6
  Cloning method: Unknown
  Sequencing primers: 5′ U6-F; 3′ pS2-R
Terms and licenses: Academic/Nonprofit Terms; Industry Terms: Not Available to Industry
Depositor comments: The gRNA was designed to target the following Genbank reference sequence(s): NM_004444.4. Note that this plasmid does NOT contain Cas9. It should be used in conjunction with lentiCas9-Blast (Addgene #52962) or otherwise with cell lines already expressing Cas9. Browse the full kinome gRNA library at http://www.addgene.org/pooled-library/broadgpp-human-kinome/ or visit http://www.broadinstitute.org/rnai/public/ for detailed protocols and information.
How to cite: EPHB4 gRNA (BRDN0001148436) was a gift from John Doench & David Root (Addgene plasmid # 76353 ; http://n2t.net/addgene:76353 ; RRID:Addgene_76353)
