[The description below was written by a language model from this plasmid's Addgene catalogue record and the feature table of its GenBank file.]
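Description:
EPHB4 gRNA (BRDN0001148436) is a third-generation lentiviral CRISPR guide plasmid of 8,323 bp built on the lentiGuide-Puro backbone. It delivers a single guide RNA against human EPHB4, designed against the NM_004444.4 transcript. It is propagated in E. coli through a high-copy ColE1/pUC-type origin with ampicillin selection (beta-lactamase). The backbone also retains an f1 origin, an SV40 origin and poly(A) signal, and lac, T7 and T3 promoter remnants.

The viral genome is transcribed from an RSV promoter fused to a truncated HIV-1 5' LTR, which makes packaging Tat-independent. It carries the Psi packaging signal, the RRE for Rev-dependent nuclear export, and a cPPT/CTS element. It ends in a U3-deleted, self-inactivating 3' LTR, so the integrated provirus lacks LTR promoter activity.

Two expression units sit between the LTRs. A human U6 RNA polymerase III promoter drives the EPHB4 targeting spacer fused to the Streptococcus pyogenes Cas9 guide RNA scaffold. Downstream, an EF-1-alpha promoter with its intron A drives puromycin N-acetyltransferase, followed by a WPRE to enhance transcript expression, which allows puromycin selection of transduced mammalian cells.

The plasmid does not encode Cas9. According to the depositor, it should be paired with a separate Cas9 lentivector such as lentiCas9-Blast or used in cells that already express Cas9. The guide belongs to a human kinome gRNA collection associated with work on optimizing sgRNA design for on-target activity and reduced off-target effects, and its expected use is Cas9-mediated disruption of EPHB4 in human cells.
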