LOCUS       Exported 8323 bp ds-DNA circular SYN 13-MAY-2021
DEFINITION  3rd generation lentiviral gRNA plasmid targeting human EPHB4.
ACCESSION   .
VERSION     .
KEYWORDS    EPHB4 gRNA (BRDN0001148436)
SOURCE      synthetic DNA construct
  ORGANISM  synthetic DNA construct
REFERENCE   1 (bases 1 to 8323)
  AUTHORS   Doench JG, Fusi N, Sullender M, Hegde M, Vaimberg EW, Donovan KF,
            Smith I, Tothova Z, Wilen C, Orchard R, Virgin HW, Listgarten J,
            Root DE
  TITLE     Optimized sgRNA design to maximize activity and minimize off-target
            effects of CRISPR-Cas9.
  JOURNAL   Nat Biotechnol. 2016 Jan 18. doi: 10.1038/nbt.3437.
  PUBMED    26780180
REFERENCE   2 (bases 1 to 8323)
  AUTHORS   .
  TITLE     Direct Submission
  JOURNAL   Exported May 13, 2021 from SnapGene Server 1.1.58
            http://www.snapgene.com
FEATURES             Location/Qualifiers
     source          1..8323
                     /organism="synthetic DNA construct"
                     /mol_type="other DNA"
     promoter        87..1265
                     /label=EF-1-alpha promoter
                     /note="strong constitutive promoter for human elongation
                     factor EF-1-alpha"
     intron          318..1256
                     /label=EF-1-alpha intron A
                     /note="intron upstream of the start codon of human
                     EF-1-alpha"
     primer_bind     1213..1233
                     /label=EF1a-F
                     /note="Human elongation factor-1a promoter, forward primer"
     CDS             1278..1877
                     /codon_start=1
                     /gene="pac from Streptomyces alboniger"
                     /product="puromycin N-acetyltransferase"
                     /label=PuroR
                     /note="confers resistance to puromycin"
                     /translation="MTEYKPTVRLATRDDVPRAVRTLAAAFADYPATRHTVDPDRHIER
                     VTELQELFLTRVGLDIGKVWVADDGAAVAVWTTPESVEAGAVFAEIGPRMAELSGSRLA
                     AQQQMEGLLAPHRPKEPAWFLATVGVSPDHQGKGLGSAVVLPGVEAAERAGVPAFLETS
                     APRNLPFYERLGFTVTADVEVPEGPRTWCMTRKPGA"
     primer_bind     complement(1278..1297)
                     /label=Puro-R
                     /note="Puromycin resistance gene, reverse primer. Also
                     called puro-variant-R"
     primer_bind     1774..1794
                     /label=Puro-F
                     /note="Puromycin resistance gene, forward primer"
     misc_feature    1893..2481
                     /label=WPRE
                     /note="woodchuck hepatitis virus posttranscriptional
                     regulatory element"
     primer_bind     complement(1946..1966)
                     /label=WPRE-R
                     /note="WPRE, reverse primer"
     CDS             complement(2364..2375)
                     /codon_start=1
                     /product="Factor Xa recognition and cleavage site"
                     /label=Factor Xa site
                     /translation="IEGR"
     LTR             2553..2786
                     /label=3' LTR (Delta-U3)
                     /note="self-inactivating 3' long terminal repeat (LTR) from
                     HIV-1"
     polyA_signal    2864..2985
                     /label=SV40 poly(A) signal
                     /note="SV40 polyadenylation signal"
     primer_bind     complement(2901..2920)
                     /label=SV40pA-R
                     /note="SV40 polyA, reverse primer"
     primer_bind     2955..2974
                     /label=EBV-rev
                     /note="SV40 polyA terminator, reverse primer"
     rep_origin      3025..3160
                     /label=SV40 ori
                     /note="SV40 origin of replication"
     primer_bind     3087..3106
                     /label=SV40pro-F
                     /note="SV40 promoter/origin, forward primer"
     primer_bind     complement(3180..3199)
                     /label=T7
                     /note="T7 promoter, forward primer"
     promoter        complement(3181..3199)
                     /label=T7 promoter
                     /note="promoter for bacteriophage T7 RNA polymerase"
     primer_bind     complement(3209..3226)
                     /label=M13 Forward
                     /note="In lacZ gene. Also called M13-F20 or M13 (-21)
                     Forward"
     primer_bind     complement(3209..3225)
                     /label=M13 fwd
                     /note="common sequencing primer, one of multiple similar
                     variants"
     primer_bind     complement(3218..3240)
                     /label=M13/pUC Forward
                     /note="In lacZ gene"
     rep_origin      3367..3822
                     /direction=RIGHT
                     /label=f1 ori
                     /note="f1 bacteriophage origin of replication; arrow
                     indicates direction of (+) strand synthesis"
     primer_bind     complement(3454..3473)
                     /label=F1ori-R
                     /note="F1 origin, reverse primer"
     primer_bind     3664..3685
                     /label=F1ori-F
                     /note="F1 origin, forward primer"
     promoter        3848..3952
                     /gene="bla"
                     /label=AmpR promoter
     CDS             3953..4813
                     /codon_start=1
                     /gene="bla"
                     /product="beta-lactamase"
                     /label=AmpR
                     /note="confers resistance to ampicillin, carbenicillin, and
                     related antibiotics"
                     /translation="MSIQHFRVALIPFFAAFCLPVFAHPETLVKVKDAEDQLGARVGYI
                     ELDLNSGKILESFRPEERFPMMSTFKVLLCGAVLSRIDAGQEQLGRRIHYSQNDLVEYS
                     PVTEKHLTDGMTVRELCSAAITMSDNTAANLLLTTIGGPKELTAFLHNMGDHVTRLDRW
                     EPELNEAIPNDERDTTMPVAMATTLRKLLTGELLTLASRQQLIDWMEADKVAGPLLRSA
                     LPAGWFIADKSGAGERGSRGIIAALGPDGKPSRIVVIYTTGSQATMDERNRQIAEIGAS
                     LIKHW"
     primer_bind     complement(4171..4190)
                     /label=Amp-R
                     /note="Ampicillin resistance gene, reverse primer"
     rep_origin      4984..5572
                     /direction=RIGHT
                     /label=ori
                     /note="high-copy-number ColE1/pMB1/pBR322/pUC origin of
                     replication"
     primer_bind     5473..5492
                     /label=pBR322ori-F
                     /note="pBR322 origin, forward primer"
     primer_bind     5726..5743
                     /label=L4440
                     /note="L4440 vector, forward primer"
     protein_bind    5860..5881
                     /label=CAP binding site
                     /bound_moiety="E. coli catabolite activator protein"
                     /note="CAP binding activates transcription in the presence
                     of cAMP."
     promoter        5896..5926
                     /label=lac promoter
                     /note="promoter for the E. coli lac operon"
     protein_bind    5934..5950
                     /label=lac operator
                     /bound_moiety="lac repressor encoded by lacI"
                     /note="The lac repressor binds to the lac operator to
                     inhibit transcription in E. coli. This inhibition can be
                     relieved by adding lactose or
                     isopropyl-beta-D-thiogalactopyranoside (IPTG)."
     primer_bind     5939..5961
                     /label=M13/pUC Reverse
                     /note="In lacZ gene"
     primer_bind     5958..5974
                     /label=M13 rev
                     /note="common sequencing primer, one of multiple similar
                     variants"
     primer_bind     5958..5974
                     /label=M13 Reverse
                     /note="In lacZ gene. Also called M13-rev"
     primer_bind     5993..6013
                     /label=T3
                     /note="T3 promoter, forward primer"
     promoter        5995..6013
                     /label=T3 promoter
                     /note="promoter for bacteriophage T3 RNA polymerase"
     promoter        6041..6267
                     /label=RSV promoter
                     /note="Rous sarcoma virus enhancer/promoter"
     LTR             6268..6448
                     /label=5' LTR (truncated)
                     /note="truncated 5' long terminal repeat (LTR) from HIV-1"
     misc_feature    6495..6620
                     /label=HIV-1 Psi
                     /note="packaging signal of human immunodeficiency virus
                     type 1"
     misc_feature    7113..7346
                     /label=RRE
                     /note="The Rev response element (RRE) of HIV-1 allows for
                     Rev-dependent mRNA export from the nucleus to the
                     cytoplasm."
     CDS             7531..7575
                     /codon_start=1
                     /product="antigenic peptide corresponding to amino acids
                     655 to 669 of the HIV envelope protein gp41 (Lutje Hulsik
                     et al., 2013)"
                     /label=gp41 peptide
                     /note="recognized by the 2H10 single-chain llama nanobody"
                     /translation="KNEQELLELDKWASL"
     promoter        7753..7993
                     /label=U6 promoter
                     /note="RNA polymerase III promoter for human U6 snRNA"
     primer_bind     7753..7773
                     /label=hU6-F
                     /note="Human U6 promoter, forward primer"
     primer_bind     7924..7943
                     /label=LKO.1 5'
                     /note="Human U6 promoter, forward primer"
     misc_RNA        8023..8098
                     /label=gRNA scaffold
                     /note="guide RNA scaffold for the Streptococcus pyogenes
                     CRISPR/Cas9 system"
     misc_feature    8154..8271
                     /label=cPPT/CTS
                     /note="central polypurine tract and central termination
                     sequence of HIV-1"
ORIGIN
        1 cccgggtgca aagatggata aagttttaaa cagagaggaa tctttgcagc taatggacct
       61 tctaggtctt gaaaggagtg ggaattggct ccggtgcccg tcagtgggca gagcgcacat
      121 cgcccacagt ccccgagaag ttggggggag gggtcggcaa ttgatccggt gcctagagaa
      181 ggtggcgcgg ggtaaactgg gaaagtgatg tcgtgtactg gctccgcctt tttcccgagg
      241 gtgggggaga accgtatata agtgcagtag tcgccgtgaa cgttcttttt cgcaacgggt
      301 ttgccgccag aacacaggta agtgccgtgt gtggttcccg cgggcctggc ctctttacgg
      361 gttatggccc ttgcgtgcct tgaattactt ccacctggct gcagtacgtg attcttgatc
      421 ccgagcttcg ggttggaagt gggtgggaga gttcgaggcc ttgcgcttaa ggagcccctt
      481 cgcctcgtgc ttgagttgag gcctggcctg ggcgctgggg ccgccgcgtg cgaatctggt
      541 ggcaccttcg cgcctgtctc gctgctttcg ataagtctct agccatttaa aatttttgat
      601 gacctgctgc gacgcttttt ttctggcaag atagtcttgt aaatgcgggc caagatctgc
      661 acactggtat ttcggttttt ggggccgcgg gcggcgacgg ggcccgtgcg tcccagcgca
      721 catgttcggc gaggcggggc ctgcgagcgc ggccaccgag aatcggacgg gggtagtctc
      781 aagctggccg gcctgctctg gtgcctggcc tcgcgccgcc gtgtatcgcc ccgccctggg
      841 cggcaaggct ggcccggtcg gcaccagttg cgtgagcgga aagatggccg cttcccggcc
      901 ctgctgcagg gagctcaaaa tggaggacgc ggcgctcggg agagcgggcg ggtgagtcac
      961 ccacacaaag gaaaagggcc tttccgtcct cagccgtcgc ttcatgtgac tccacggagt
     1021 accgggcgcc gtccaggcac ctcgattagt tctcgagctt ttggagtacg tcgtctttag
     1081 gttgggggga ggggttttat gcgatggagt ttccccacac tgagtgggtg gagactgaag
     1141 ttaggccagc ttggcacttg atgtaattct ccttggaatt tgcccttttt gagtttggat
     1201 cttggttcat tctcaagcct cagacagtgg ttcaaagttt ttttcttcca tttcaggtgt
     1261 cgtgacgtac ggccaccatg accgagtaca agcccacggt gcgcctcgcc acccgcgacg
     1321 acgtccccag ggccgtacgc accctcgccg ccgcgttcgc cgactacccc gccacgcgcc
     1381 acaccgtcga tccggaccgc cacatcgagc gggtcaccga gctgcaagaa ctcttcctca
     1441 cgcgcgtcgg gctcgacatc ggcaaggtgt gggtcgcgga cgacggcgcc gccgtggcgg
     1501 tctggaccac gccggagagc gtcgaagcgg gggcggtgtt cgccgagatc ggcccgcgca
     1561 tggccgagtt gagcggttcc cggctggccg cgcagcaaca gatggaaggc ctcctggcgc
     1621 cgcaccggcc caaggagccc gcgtggttcc tggccaccgt cggagtctcg cccgaccacc
     1681 agggcaaggg tctgggcagc gccgtcgtgc tccccggagt ggaggcggcc gagcgcgccg
     1741 gggtgcccgc cttcctggag acctccgcgc cccgcaacct ccccttctac gagcggctcg
     1801 gcttcaccgt caccgccgac gtcgaggtgc ccgaaggacc gcgcacctgg tgcatgaccc
     1861 gcaagcccgg tgcctgaacg cgttaagtcg acaatcaacc tctggattac aaaatttgtg
     1921 aaagattgac tggtattctt aactatgttg ctccttttac gctatgtgga tacgctgctt
     1981 taatgccttt gtatcatgct attgcttccc gtatggcttt cattttctcc tccttgtata
     2041 aatcctggtt gctgtctctt tatgaggagt tgtggcccgt tgtcaggcaa cgtggcgtgg
     2101 tgtgcactgt gtttgctgac gcaaccccca ctggttgggg cattgccacc acctgtcagc
     2161 tcctttccgg gactttcgct ttccccctcc ctattgccac ggcggaactc atcgccgcct
     2221 gccttgcccg ctgctggaca ggggctcggc tgttgggcac tgacaattcc gtggtgttgt
     2281 cggggaaatc atcgtccttt ccttggctgc tcgcctgtgt tgccacctgg attctgcgcg
     2341 ggacgtcctt ctgctacgtc ccttcggccc tcaatccagc ggaccttcct tcccgcggcc
     2401 tgctgccggc tctgcggcct cttccgcgtc ttcgccttcg ccctcagacg agtcggatct
     2461 ccctttgggc cgcctccccg cgtcgacttt aagaccaatg acttacaagg cagctgtaga
     2521 tcttagccac tttttaaaag aaaagggggg actggaaggg ctaattcact cccaacgaag
     2581 acaagatctg ctttttgctt gtactgggtc tctctggtta gaccagatct gagcctggga
     2641 gctctctggc taactaggga acccactgct taagcctcaa taaagcttgc cttgagtgct
     2701 tcaagtagtg tgtgcccgtc tgttgtgtga ctctggtaac tagagatccc tcagaccctt
     2761 ttagtcagtg tggaaaatct ctagcagtac gtatagtagt tcatgtcatc ttattattca
     2821 gtatttataa cttgcaaaga aatgaatatc agagagtgag aggaacttgt ttattgcagc
     2881 ttataatggt tacaaataaa gcaatagcat cacaaatttc acaaataaag catttttttc
     2941 actgcattct agttgtggtt tgtccaaact catcaatgta tcttatcatg tctggctcta
     3001 gctatcccgc ccctaactcc gcccatcccg cccctaactc cgcccagttc cgcccattct
     3061 ccgccccatg gctgactaat tttttttatt tatgcagagg ccgaggccgc ctcggcctct
     3121 gagctattcc agaagtagtg aggaggcttt tttggaggcc tagggacgta cccaattcgc
     3181 cctatagtga gtcgtattac gcgcgctcac tggccgtcgt tttacaacgt cgtgactggg
     3241 aaaaccctgg cgttacccaa cttaatcgcc ttgcagcaca tccccctttc gccagctggc
     3301 gtaatagcga agaggcccgc accgatcgcc cttcccaaca gttgcgcagc ctgaatggcg
     3361 aatgggnnnn nnnnnnnnnn nnnnnnnnnn nnnnnnnnnn nnnnnnnnnn nnnnnnnnnn
     3421 nnnnnnnnnn nnnnnnnnnn nnnnnnnnnn nnnnnnnnnn nnnnnnnnnn nnnnnnnnnn
     3481 nnnnnnnnnn cnnnnnnnnn nnnnnnnnnn nnnnnnnnnn nnnnnnnnnn nnnnnnnnnn
     3541 nnnnnnnnnn nnnnnnnnnn nnnnnnnnnn nnnnnnnnnn nnannnnnnn nnnnnnnnnn
     3601 nnnnnnnnnn nnnnnnnnnn nnnnnnnnnn nncctttgac gttggagtcc acgttcttta
     3661 atagtggact cttgttccaa actggaacaa cactcaaccc tatctcggtc tattcttttg
     3721 atttataagg gattttgccg atttcggcct attggttaaa aaatgagctg atttaacaaa
     3781 aatttaacgc gaattttaac aaaatattaa cgcttacaat ttaggtggca cttttcgggg
     3841 aaatgtgcgc ggaaccccta tttgtttatt tttctaaata cattcaaata tgtatccgct
     3901 catgagacaa taaccctgat aaatgcttca ataatattga aaaaggaaga gtatgagtat
     3961 tcaacatttc cgtgtcgccc ttattccctt ttttgcggca ttttgccttc ctgtttttgc
     4021 tcacccagaa acgctggtga aagtaaaaga tgctgaagat cagttgggtg cacgagtggg
     4081 ttacatcgaa ctggatctca acagcggtaa gatccttgag agttttcgcc ccgaagaacg
     4141 ttttccaatg atgagcactt ttaaagttct gctatgtggc gcggtattat cccgtattga
     4201 cgccgggcaa gagcaactcg gtcgccgcat acactattct cagaatgact tggttgagta
     4261 ctcaccagtc acagaaaagc atcttacgga tggcatgaca gtaagagaat tatgcagtgc
     4321 tgccataacc atgagtgata acactgcggc caacttactt ctgacaacga tcggaggacc
     4381 gaaggagcta accgcttttt tgcacaacat gggggatcat gtaactcgcc ttgatcgttg
     4441 ggaaccggag ctgaatgaag ccataccaaa cgacgagcgt gacaccacga tgcctgtagc
     4501 aatggcaaca acgttgcgca aactattaac tggcgaacta cttactctag cttcccggca
     4561 acaattaata gactggatgg aggcggataa agttgcagga ccacttctgc gctcggccct
     4621 tccggctggc tggtttattg ctgataaatc tggagccggt gagcgtgggt ctcgcggtat
     4681 cattgcagca ctggggccag atggtaagcc ctcccgtatc gtagttatct acacgacggg
     4741 gagtcaggca actatggatg aacgaaatag acagatcgct gagataggtg cctcactgat
     4801 taagcattgg taactgtcag accaagttta ctcatatata ctttagattg atttaaaact
     4861 tcatttttaa tttaaaagga tctaggtgaa gatccttttt gataatctca tgaccaaaat
     4921 cccttaacgt gagttttcgt tccactgagc gtcagacccc gtagaaaaga tcaaaggatc
     4981 ttcttgagat cctttttttc tgcgcgtaat ctgctgcttg caaacaaaaa aaccaccgct
     5041 accagcggtg gtttgtttgc cggatcaaga gctaccaact ctttttccga aggtaactgg
     5101 cttcagcaga gcgcagatac caaatactgt tcttctagtg tagccgtagt taggccacca
     5161 cttcaagaac tctgtagcac cgcctacata cctcgctctg ctaatcctgt taccagtggc
     5221 tgctgccagt ggcgataagt cgtgtcttac cgggttggac tcaagacgat agttaccgga
     5281 taaggcgcag cggtcgggct gaacgggggg ttcgtgcaca cagcccagct tggagcgaac
     5341 gacctacacc gaactgagat acctacagcg tgagctatga gaaagcgcca cgcttcccga
     5401 agggagaaag gcggacaggt atccggtaag cggcagggtc ggaacaggag agcgcacgag
     5461 ggagcttcca gggggaaacg cctggtatct ttatagtcct gtcgggtttc gccacctctg
     5521 acttgagcgt cgatttttgt gatgctcgtc aggggggcgg agcctatgga aaaacgccag
     5581 caacgcggcc tttttacggt tcctggcctt ttgctggcct tttgctcaca tgttctttcc
     5641 tgcgttatcc cctgattctg tggataaccg tattaccgcc tttgagtgag ctgataccgc
     5701 tcgccgcagc cgaacgaccg agcgcagcga gtcagtgagc gaggaagcgg aagagcgccc
     5761 aatacgcaaa ccgcctctcc ccgcgcgttg gccgattcat taatgcagct ggcacgacag
     5821 gtttcccgac tggaaagcgg gcagtgagcg caacgcaatt aatgtgagtt agctcactca
     5881 ttaggcaccc caggctttac actttatgct tccggctcgt atgttgtgtg gaattgtgag
     5941 cggataacaa tttcacacag gaaacagcta tgaccatgat tacgccaagc gcgcaattaa
     6001 ccctcactaa agggaacaaa agctggagct gcaagcttaa tgtagtctta tgcaatactc
     6061 ttgtagtctt gcaacatggt aacgatgagt tagcaacatg ccttacaagg agagaaaaag
     6121 caccgtgcat gccgattggt ggaagtaagg tggtacgatc gtgccttatt aggaaggcaa
     6181 cagacgggtc tgacatggat tggacgaacc actgaattgc cgcattgcag agatattgta
     6241 tttaagtgcc tagctcgata cataaacggg tctctctggt tagaccagat ctgagcctgg
     6301 gagctctctg gctaactagg gaacccactg cttaagcctc aataaagctt gccttgagtg
     6361 cttcaagtag tgtgtgcccg tctgttgtgt gactctggta actagagatc cctcagaccc
     6421 ttttagtcag tgtggaaaat ctctagcagt ggcgcccgaa cagggacttg aaagcgaaag
     6481 ggaaaccaga ggagctctct cgacgcagga ctcggcttgc tgaagcgcgc acggcaagag
     6541 gcgaggggcg gcgactggtg agtacgccaa aaattttgac tagcggaggc tagaaggaga
     6601 gagatgggtg cgagagcgtc agtattaagc gggggagaat tagatcgcga tgggaaaaaa
     6661 ttcggttaag gccaggggga aagaaaaaat ataaattaaa acatatagta tgggcaagca
     6721 gggagctaga acgattcgca gttaatcctg gcctgttaga aacatcagaa ggctgtagac
     6781 aaatactggg acagctacaa ccatcccttc agacaggatc agaagaactt agatcattat
     6841 ataatacagt agcaaccctc tattgtgtgc atcaaaggat agagataaaa gacaccaagg
     6901 aagctttaga caagatagag gaagagcaaa acaaaagtaa gaccaccgca cagcaagcgg
     6961 ccgctgatct tcagacctgg aggaggagat atgagggaca attggagaag tgaattatat
     7021 aaatataaag tagtaaaaat tgaaccatta ggagtagcac ccaccaaggc aaagagaaga
     7081 gtggtgcaga gagaaaaaag agcagtggga ataggagctt tgttccttgg gttcttggga
     7141 gcagcaggaa gcactatggg cgcagcgtca atgacgctga cggtacaggc cagacaatta
     7201 ttgtctggta tagtgcagca gcagaacaat ttgctgaggg ctattgaggc gcaacagcat
     7261 ctgttgcaac tcacagtctg gggcatcaag cagctccagg caagaatcct ggctgtggaa
     7321 agatacctaa aggatcaaca gctcctgggg atttggggtt gctctggaaa actcatttgc
     7381 accactgctg tgccttggaa tgctagttgg agtaataaat ctctggaaca gatttggaat
     7441 cacacgacct ggatggagtg ggacagagaa attaacaatt acacaagctt aatacactcc
     7501 ttaattgaag aatcgcaaaa ccagcaagaa aagaatgaac aagaattatt ggaattagat
     7561 aaatgggcaa gtttgtggaa ttggtttaac ataacaaatt ggctgtggta tataaaatta
     7621 ttcataatga tagtaggagg cttggtaggt ttaagaatag tttttgctgt actttctata
     7681 gtgaatagag ttaggcaggg atattcacca ttatcgtttc agacccacct cccaaccccg
     7741 aggggaccca gagagggcct atttcccatg attccttcat atttgcatat acgatacaag
     7801 gctgttagag agataattag aattaatttg actgtaaaca caaagatatt agtacaaaat
     7861 acgtgacgta gaaagtaata atttcttggg tagtttgcag ttttaaaatt atgttttaaa
     7921 atggactatc atatgcttac cgtaacttga aagtatttcg atttcttggc tttatatatc
     7981 ttgtggaaag gacgaaacac cggtgcccgg aagtacccga cggttttaga gctagaaata
     8041 gcaagttaaa ataaggctag tccgttatca acttgaaaaa gtggcaccga gtcggtgctt
     8101 ttttaagctt ggcgtaacta gatcttgaga caaatggcag tattcatcca caattttaaa
     8161 agaaaagggg ggattggggg gtacagtgca ggggaaagaa tagtagacat aatagcaaca
     8221 gacatacaaa ctaaagaatt acaaaaacaa attacaaaaa ttcaaaattt tcgggtttat
     8281 tacagggaca gcagagatcc actttggcgc cggctcgagg ggg
//
