>Addgene plasmid #76353 | EPHB4 gRNA (BRDN0001148436) | depositor partial sequence | sequence record 143813 | Target Sequence
GTGCCCGGAAGTACCCGACG
