>Addgene plasmid #76353 | EPHB4 gRNA (BRDN0001148436) | addgene partial sequence | sequence record 185679 | hU6-F
AGAAAGTAATAATTTCTTGGGTAGTTTGCAGTTTTAAAATTATGTTTTAAAATGGACTATCATATGCTTA
CCGTAACTTGAAAGTATTTCGATTTCTTGGCTTTATATATCTTGTGGAAAGGACGAAACACCGGTGCCCG
GAAGTACCCGACGGTTTTAGAGCTAGAAATAGCAAGTTAAAATAAGGCTAGTCCGTTATCAACTTGAAAA
AGTGGCACCGAGTCGGTGCTTTTTTAAGCTTGGCGTAACTAGATCTTGAGACAAATGGCAGTATTCATCC
ACAATTTTAAAAGAAAAGGGGGGATTGGGGGGTACAGTGCAGGGGAAAGAATAGTAGACATAATAGCAAC
AGACATACAAACTAAAGAATTACAAAAACAAATTACAAAAATTCAAAATTTTCGGGTTTATTACAGGGAC
AGCAGAGATCCACTTTGGCGCCGGCTCGAGGGGGCCCGGGTGCAAAGATGGATAAAGTTTTAAACAGAGA
GGAATCTTTGCAGCTAATGGACCTTCTAGGTCTTGAAAGGAGTGGGAATTGGCTCCGGTGCCCGTCAGTG
GGCAGAGCGC
